Addgene plasmid #206450: pAc5.1-PH-mEGFP (FspAI) (JM50)
Purpose: mEGFP expression in Schneider cells for imaging
Depositing lab: Mandy Jeske. Depositing organization: Universitaet Heidelberg. Publication: ReLo is a simple and rapid colocalization assay to identify and characterize direct protein-protein interactions. Salgania HK, Metz J, Jeske M. Nat Commun. 2024 Apr 3;15(1):2875. doi: 10.1038/s41467-024-47233-4. PubMed 38570497.
Backbone
  Vector backbone: pAc5.1
  Vector type: Insect Expression
Growth in bacteria
  Bacterial resistance: Ampicillin, 100 μg/mL
  Growth temperature: 37°C
  Growth strain: DH5alpha
  Copy number: High Copy
Gene/Insert
  Gene/Insert name: mEGFP
  Species: D. melanogaster (fly)
  Cloning method: Restriction Enzyme; 5′ cloning site Unknown (unknown if destroyed)
Terms and licenses: Academic/Nonprofit Terms; Industry Terms: Not Available to Industry
Depositor comments: Please visit https://www.biorxiv.org/content/10.1101/2022.03.04.482790v2 for bioRxiv preprint.
How to cite: pAc5.1-PH-mEGFP (FspAI) (JM50) was a gift from Mandy Jeske (Addgene plasmid # 206450 ; http://n2t.net/addgene:206450 ; RRID:Addgene_206450)
