[The description below was written by a language model from this plasmid's Addgene catalogue record and pLannotate feature annotations shown in this document.]
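Description:
pAc5.1-PH-mEGFP (FspAI) (JM50) is an insect expression plasmid built on the pAc5.1 backbone, intended for constitutive expression of a fluorescent fusion protein in Drosophila Schneider cells for imaging. It is propagated in E. coli as a high-copy plasmid through a ColE1/pUC-type origin and selected with ampicillin via the β-lactamase gene under its native bla promoter. The sequenced plasmid is about 6.5 kb. No selection marker for insect cells is annotated, which is consistent with use by transient transfection, although the record does not say so.

The expression cassette is driven by the Drosophila melanogaster actin 5C (Ac5) promoter, a strong constitutive promoter in fly cell lines. Directly downstream lies a fragment of rat phospholipase C delta 1 (Plcd1), corresponding to the "PH" in the plasmid name. This is the pleckstrin homology domain, which binds phosphatidylinositol 4,5-bisphosphate and is commonly used to target fusion partners to the plasma membrane. It is followed by mEGFP, the monomeric green fluorescent protein derived from Aequorea victoria. The catalogue lists the insert species as fly, but the annotated coding parts come from rat and jellyfish. A backbone-derived V5 epitope tag sits some distance past the mEGFP coding region; whether it is in frame and translated cannot be determined from the table. An SV40 polyadenylation signal follows, and short fragments of SV40 large T antigen and a tetracycline resistance gene appear to be non-functional backbone remnants.

The "FspAI" in the name suggests a restriction site for inserting a gene of interest, but the cloning sites are recorded as unknown. The associated publication describes ReLo, a colocalization assay for detecting direct protein–protein interactions, in which a membrane-anchored fluorescent construct like this would plausibly serve as an anchored bait vector or control.
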