Features (pLannotate 1.2.2; 10 found; start..end, strand, type, name):
      8..2517    +  promoter       Ac5 promoter: Drosophila melanogaster actin 5C promoter
   2537..2929    +  CDS            Plcd1 (fragment): PLCD1_RAT - Experimental evidence at protein level: Swiss-Prot protein existence level 1. The production of the second messenger molecules diacylglycerol (DAG) and inositol 1,4,5-trisphosphate (IP3) is mediated by activated phosphatidylinositol-specific phospholipase C enzymes (PubMed:16000311). Essential for trophoblast and placental development (By similarity). Binds phosphatidylinositol 4,5-bisphosphate (By similarity). From Rattus norvegicus (Rat).
   2939..3655    +  CDS            mEGFP: mEGFP is a basic (constitutively fluorescent) green fluorescent protein published in 2002, derived from Aequorea victoria. It has moderate acid sensitivity.
   3737..3778    +  CDS            V5 tag: epitope tag from simian virus 5
   3878..4012    -  polyA_signal   SV40 poly(A) signal: SV40 polyadenylation signal
   4035..4119    -  CDS            large T antigen (fragment): large T antigen from SV40 (simian virus 40)
   4120..4567    +  CDS            TcR (fragment): tetracycline efflux protein; tet; confers resistance to tetracycline
   4613..5201    -  rep_origin     ori: high-copy-number ColE1/pMB1/pBR322/pUC origin of replication
   5372..6232    -  CDS            AmpR: β-lactamase; bla; confers resistance to ampicillin, carbenicillin, and related antibiotics
   6233..6337    -  promoter       AmpR promoter: bla
>Addgene plasmid #206450 | pAc5.1-PH-mEGFP (FspAI) (JM50) | addgene full sequence | sequence record 407174 | Addgene NGS Result
AAAAAATCATGAATGGCATCAACTCTGAATCAAATCTTTGCAGATGCACCTACTTCTCATTTCCACTGTC
ACATCATTTTTCCAGATCTCGCTGCCTGTTATGTGGCCCACAAACCAAGACACGTTTTATGGCCATTAAA
GCTGGCTGATCGTCGCCAAACACCAAATACATAATGAATATGTACACATTCGAGAAAGAAGCGATCAAAG
AAGCGTCTTCGGGCGGAGTAGGAGAATGCGGAGGAGAAGGAGAACGAGCTGATCTAGTATCTCTCCACAA
TCCAATGCCAACTGACCAACTGGCCATATTCGGAGCAATTTGAAGCCAATTTCCATCGCCTGGCGATCGC
TCCATTCTTGGCTATATGTTTTTCACCGTTACCCGGGGCCATTTTCAAAGACTCGTCGGCAAGATAAGAT
TGTGTCACTCGCTGTCTCTCTTCATTTGTCGAAGAATGCTGAGGAATTTCGCGATGACGTCGGCGAGTAT
TTTGAAGAATGAGAATAATTTGTATTTATACGAAAATCAGTTAGTGGAATTTTCTACAAAAACATGTTAT
CTATAGATAATTTTGTTGCAAAATATGTTGACTATGACAAAGATTGTATGTATATACCTTTAATGTATTC
TCATTTTCTTATGTATTTATAATGGCAATGATGATACTGATGATATTTTAAGATGATGCCAGACCAAAAG
GCTTGAATTTCTGCGTCTTTTGCCGAACGCAGTGCATGTGCAATTGTTGTTTTTTGGAATATTCAATTTT
CGGACTGTCCGCTTTGATTTCAGTTTCTTGGCTTATTCAAAAAGCAAAGTAAAGCCAAAAAAGCGAGATG
GCAATACCAAATGCGGCAAAACGGTAGTGGAAGGAAAGGGGTGCGGGGCAGCGGAAGGAAGGGTGGGGCG
GGGCGTGGCGGGGTCTGTGGCTGGGCGCGACGTCACCGACGTTGGAGCCACTCCTTTGACCATGTGTGCG
TGTGTGTATTATTCGTGTCTCGCCACTCGCCGGTTGTTTTTTTCTTTTTATGCTGCGCTCTCTCTAGCGC
CATCTCGCTTACGCATGCTCAACGCACCGCATGTTGCCGTTTCCTTTTATGCGTCATTTTGGCTCGAAAT
AGGCAATTATTTAAACAAAGATTAGTCAACGAAAACGCTAAAATAAATAAGTCTACAATATGGTTACTTA
TTGCCATGTGTGTGCAGCCAACGATAGCAACAAAAGCAACAACACAGGTGGCTTTCCCTCTTTCACTTTT
TGTTTGCAAGCCGCGTGCGAGCAAGACGGCACGACCGGCAAACGCAATTACGCTGACAAAGAGCAGACGA
AGTTTTGGCGAAAAACATCAAGGCGCCTGATACGAATGCATTTGCAATAACAATTGCGATATTTAATATT
GTTTATGAAGCTGTTTGACTTCAAAACACACAAAAAAAAAAATAAAACAAATTATTTGAAAGAGAATTAG
GAATCGGACGCTTATCGTTAGGGTAACAACAAGAAATGCTTACTGAGTCACAGCCTCTGGAAAACTGCCG
CAAGCCAGAGAGAGAGAGAAAAAGAGGGAGAGCAGCTTAGACCGCATGTGCTTGTGTGTGAGGCGTCTCT
CTCTTCGTCTCTGTTGCGCAAACGCATAGACTGCACTGAAAAAATCGATTACCTATTTTTTATGAATGAA
TATTTGCACTATTACTATTCAAAACTATTAAGATAGCAATCACATTCAATAGCCAAATACTATACCACCT
GAGCGATGCAACGAAATGATCAATTTGAGCAAAAATGCTGCATATTTAGGACGGCATCATTATAGAAATG
CTTCTTGCTGTGTACTTTTCTCTCGTCTGGCAGCTGTTTCGCCGTTATTGTTAAAACCGGCTTAAGTTAG
GTGTGTTTTCTACGACTAGTGAATGCCCTACTAGAAGATGTGTGTTGCACAAAATGTCCCTGGAATAACC
AATTTGAAGTGCAGATAGCAGTAAACGTAAGCTAATATGAATATTATTTAACTGTAATGTTTTAATATCG
CTGGACATTACTAATAAACCCACTATAAACACATGTACATATGTATGTTTTGGCATACAATGAGTAGTTG
GGGAAAAAATGTGTAAAAGCACCGTGACCATCACAGCATAAAGATAACCAGCTGAAGTATCGAATATGAG
TAACCCCCAAATTGAATCACATGCCGCAACTGATAGGACCCATGGAAGTACACTCTTCATGGCGATATAC
AAGACACACACAAGCACGAACACCCAGTTGCGGAGGAAATTCTCCGTAAATGAAAACCCAATCGGCGAAC
AATTCATACCCATATATGGTAAAAGTTTTGAACGCGACTTGAGAGCGGAGAGCATTGCGGCTGATAAGGT
TTTAGCGCTAAGCGGGCTTTATAAAACGGGCTGCGGGACCAGTTTTCATATCACTACCGTTTGAGTTCTT
GTGCTGTGTGGATACTCCTCCCGACACAAAGCCGCTCCATCAGCCAGCAGTCGTCTAATCCAGAGACCCC
GGATCGGGGTACCAACATGCACGGTCTCCAGGATGATCCAGATCTGCAGGCTCTGCTGAAAGGTTCTCAG
CTCCTCAAAGTCAAAAGCAGCTCCTGGCGTCGTGAACGCTTCTACAAACTGCAGGAGGACTGCAAAACCA
TCTGGCAGGAATCCCGTAAAGTAATGCGCTCCCCAGAGTCTCAGCTCTTCAGCATTGAGGACATTCAGGA
GGTACGTATGGGTCACCGTACCGAAGGTCTGGAGAAATTCGCTCGCGATATCCCAGAAGATCGCTGCTTC
TCTATCGTCTTCAAAGACCAGCGCAACACCCTGGATCTGATTGCTCCATCTCCAGCAGATGCTCAGCACT
GGGTTCAGGGTCTCCGCAAAATCATTCACCACTCCGGTTCTATGGACCAGCGTCAGAAAGGTACCATCAT
GGTGAGCAAGGGCGAGGAGCTGTTCACCGGGGTGGTGCCCATCCTGGTCGAGCTGGACGGCGACGTAAAC
GGCCACAAGTTCAGCGTGTCCGGCGAGGGCGAGGGCGATGCCACCTACGGCAAGCTGACCCTGAAGTTCA
TCTGCACCACCGGCAAGCTGCCCGTGCCCTGGCCCACCCTCGTGACCACCCTGACCTACGGCGTGCAGTG
CTTCAGCCGCTACCCCGACCACATGAAGCAGCACGACTTCTTCAAGTCCGCCATGCCCGAAGGCTACGTC
CAGGAGCGCACCATCTTCTTCAAGGACGACGGCAACTACAAGACCCGCGCCGAGGTGAAGTTCGAGGGCG
ACACCCTGGTGAACCGCATCGAGCTGAAGGGCATCGACTTCAAGGAGGACGGCAACATCCTGGGGCACAA
GCTGGAGTACAACTACAACAGCCACAACGTCTATATCATGGCCGACAAGCAGAAGAACGGCATCAAGGTG
AACTTCAAGATCCGCCACAACATCGAGGACGGCAGCGTGCAGCTCGCCGACCACTACCAGCAGAACACCC
CCATCGGCGACGGCCCCGTGCTGCTGCCCGACAACCACTACCTGAGCACCCAGTCCAAGCTGAGCAAAGA
CCCCAACGAGAAGCGCGATCACATGGTCCTGCTGGAGTTCGTGACCGCCGCCGGGATCACTCTCGGCATG
GACGAGCTGTACAAGCCAAGCTTGAATTCTGCAACGTGCGCATGAGATATCCAGCACAGTGGCGGCCGCT
CGAGTCTAGAGGGCCCGCGGTTCGAAGGTAAGCCTATCCCTAACCCTCTCCTCGGTCTCGATTCTACGCG
TACCGGTCATCATCACCATCACCATTGAGTTTAAACCCGCTGATCAGCCTCGACTGTGCCTTCTAAGGCC
TGAGCTCGCTGATCAGCCTCGATCGAGGATCCAGACATGATAAGATACATTGATGAGTTTGGACAAACCA
CAACTAGAATGCAGTGAAAAAAATGCTTTATTTGTGAAATTTGTGATGCTATTGCTTTATTTGTAACCAT
TATAAGCTGCAATAAACAAGTTAACAACAACAATTGCATTCATTTTATGTTTCAGGTTCAGGGGGAGGTG
TGGGAGGTTTTTTAAAGCAAGTAAAACCTCTACAAATGTGGTATGGCTGATTATGATCAGTCGACCGATG
CCCTTGAGAGCCTTCAACCCAGTCAGCTCCTTCCGGTGGGCGCGGGGCATGACTATCGTCGCCGCACTTA
TGACTGTCTTCTTTATCATGCAACTCGTAGGACAGGTGCCGGCAGCGCTCTGGGTCATTTTCGGCGAGGA
CCGCTTTCGCTGGAGCGCGACGATGATCGGCCTGTCGCTTGCGGTATTCGGAATCTTGCACGCCCTCGCT
CAAGCCTTCGTCACTGGTCCCGCCACCAAACGTTTCGGCGAGAAGCAGGCCATTATCGCCGGCATGGCGG
CCGACGCGCTGGGCTACGTCTTGCTGGCGTTCGCGACGCGAGGCTGGATGGCCTTCCCCATTATGATTCT
TCTCGCTTCCGGCGGCATCGGGATGCCCGCGTTGCAGGCCATGCTGTCCAGGCAGGTAGATGACGACCAT
CAGGGACAGCTTCAAGGCCAGCAAAAGGCCAGGAACCGTAAAAAGGCCGCGTTGCTGGCGTTTTTCCATA
GGCTCCGCCCCCCTGACGAGCATCACAAAAATCGACGCTCAAGTCAGAGGTGGCGAAACCCGACAGGACT
ATAAAGATACCAGGCGTTTCCCCCTGGAAGCTCCCTCGTGCGCTCTCCTGTTCCGACCCTGCCGCTTACC
GGATACCTGTCCGCCTTTCTCCCTTCGGGAAGCGTGGCGCTTTCTCATAGCTCACGCTGTAGGTATCTCA
GTTCGGTGTAGGTCGTTCGCTCCAAGCTGGGCTGTGTGCACGAACCCCCCGTTCAGCCCGACCGCTGCGC
CTTATCCGGTAACTATCGTCTTGAGTCCAACCCGGTAAGACACGACTTATCGCCACTGGCAGCAGCCACT
GGTAACAGGATTAGCAGAGCGAGGTATGTAGGCGGTGCTACAGAGTTCTTGAAGTGGTGGCCTAACTACG
GCTACACTAGAAGGACAGTATTTGGTATCTGCGCTCTGCTGAAGCCAGTTACCTTCGGAAAAAGAGTTGG
TAGCTCTTGATCCGGCAAACAAACCACCGCTGGTAGCGGTGGTTTTTTTGTTTGCAAGCAGCAGATTACG
CGCAGAAAAAAAGGATCTCAAGAAGATCCTTTGATCTTTTCTACGGGGTCTGACGCTCAGTGGAACGAAA
ACTCACGTTAAGGGATTTTGGTCATGAGATTATCAAAAAGGATCTTCACCTAGATCCTTTTAAATTAAAA
ATGAAGTTTTAAATCAATCTAAAGTATATATGAGTAAACTTGGTCTGACAGTTACCAATGCTTAATCAGT
GAGGCACCTATCTCAGCGATCTGTCTATTTCGTTCATCCATAGTTGCCTGACTCCCCGTCGTGTAGATAA
CTACGATACGGGAGGGCTTACCATCTGGCCCCAGTGCTGCAATGATACCGCGAGACCCACGCTCACCGGC
TCCAGATTTATCAGCAATAAACCAGCCAGCCGGAAGGGCCGAGCGCAGAAGTGGTCCTGCAACTTTATCC
GCCTCCATCCAGTCTATTAATTGTTGCCGGGAAGCTAGAGTAAGTAGTTCGCCAGTTAATAGTTTGCGCA
ACGTTGTTGCCATTGCTGCAGGCATCGTGGTGTCACGCTCGTCGTTTGGTATGGCTTCATTCAGCTCCGG
TTCCCAACGATCAAGGCGAGTTACATGATCCCCCATGTTGTGCAAAAAAGCGGTTAGCTCCTTCGGTCCT
CCGATCGTTGTCAGAAGTAAGTTGGCCGCAGTGTTATCACTCATGGTTATGGCAGCACTGCATAATTCTC
TTACTGTCATGCCATCCGTAAGATGCTTTTCTGTGACTGGTGAGTACTCAACCAAGTCATTCTGAGAATA
GTGTATGCGGCGACCGAGTTGCTCTTGCCCGGCGTCAACACGGGATAATACCGCGCCACATAGCAGAACT
TTAAAAGTGCTCATCATTGGAAAACGTTCTTCGGGGCGAAAACTCTCAAGGATCTTACCGCTGTTGAGAT
CCAGTTCGATGTAACCCACTCGTGCACCCAACTGATCTTCAGCATCTTTTACTTTCACCAGCGTTTCTGG
GTGAGCAAAAACAGGAAGGCAAAATGCCGCAAAAAAGGGAATAAGGGCGACACGGAAATGTTGAATACTC
ATACTCTTCCTTTTTCAATATTATTGAAGCATTTATCAGGGTTATTGTCTCATGAGCGGATACATATTTG
AATGTATTTAGAAAAATAAACAAATAGGGGTTCCGCGCACATTTCCCCGAAAAGTGCCACCTGACGTCTA
AGAAACCATTATTATCATGACATTAACCTATAAAAATAGGCGTATCACGAGGCCCTTTCGTCTTCAAGAA
TTAATTCTATATTCTAAAAACACAAATGATACTTCTAAA
