>Addgene plasmid #206450 | pAc5.1-PH-mEGFP (FspAI) (JM50) | depositor partial sequence | sequence record 401718 | PH mEGFP
ATGCACGGTCTCCAGGATGATCCAGATCTGCAGGCTCTGCTGAAAGGTTCTCAGCTCCTCAAAGTCAAAA
GCAGCTCCTGGCGTCGTGAACGCTTCTACAAACTGCAGGAGGACTGCAAAACCATCTGGCAGGAATCCCG
TAAAGTAATGCGCTCCCCAGAGTCTCAGCTCTTCAGCATTGAGGACATTCAGGAGGTACGTATGGGTCAC
CGTACCGAAGGTCTGGAGAAATTCGCTCGCGATATCCCAGAAGATCGCTGCTTCTCTATCGTCTTCAAAG
ACCAGCGCAACACCCTGGATCTGATTGCTCCATCTCCAGCAGATGCTCAGCACTGGGTTCAGGGTCTCCG
CAAAATCATTCACCACTCCGGTTCTATGGACCAGCGTCAGAAAGGTACCATCATGGTGAGCAAGGGCGAG
GAGCTGTTCACCGGGGTGGTGCCCATCCTGGTCGAGCTGGACGGCGACGTAAACGGCCACAAGTTCAGCG
TGTCCGGCGAGGGCGAGGGCGATGCCACCTACGGCAAGCTGACCCTGAAGTTCATCTGCACCACCGGCAA
GCTGCCCGTGCCCTGGCCCACCCTCGTGACCACCCTGACCTACGGCGTGCAGTGCTTCAGCCGCTACCCC
GACCACATGAAGCAGCACGACTTCTTCAAGTCCGCCATGCCCGAAGGCTACGTCCAGGAGCGCACCATCT
TCTTCAAGGACGACGGCAACTACAAGACCCGCGCCGAGGTGAAGTTCGAGGGCGACACCCTGGTGAACCG
CATCGAGCTGAAGGGCATCGACTTCAAGGAGGACGGCAACATCCTGGGGCACAAGCTGGAGTACAACTAC
AACAGCCACAACGTCTATATCATGGCCGACAAGCAGAAGAACGGCATCAAGGTGAACTTCAAGATCCGCC
ACAACATCGAGGACGGCAGCGTGCAGCTCGCCGACCACTACCAGCAGAACACCCCCATCGGCGACGGCCC
CGTGCTGCTGCCCGACAACCACTACCTGAGCACCCAGTCCAAGCTGAGCAAAGACCCCAACGAGAAGCGC
GATCACATGGTCCTGCTGGAGTTCGTGACCGCCGCCGGGATCACTCTCGGCATGGACGAGCTGTACAAG
